>Addgene plasmid #97023 | pEAHISPSVORF137 | addgene full sequence | sequence record 190124 | Addgene NGS Result
TGGCGAATGGG
[124 nt withheld, positions 12-135]
C
[91 nt withheld, positions 137-227]
A
[49 nt withheld, positions 229-277]
CCTTTGACGTTGGAGTCCACGTTCTTT
[37 nt withheld, positions 305-341]
ACCCTATCTCGGTCTATTCTTTTGATTTATAAGGGATTTTGCCGATTTCGGCCTATTGGTTAAAAAATGA
GCTGATTTAACAAAAATTTAACGCGAATTTTAACAAAATATTAACGCTTACAATTTAGGTGGCACTTTTC
GGGGAAATGTGCGCGGAACCCCTATTTGTTTATTTTTCTAAATACATTCAAATATGTATCCGCTCATGAG
ACAATAACCCTGATAAATGCTTCAATAATATTGAAAAAGGAAGAGTATGAGTATTCAACATTTCCGTGTC
GCCCTTATTCCCTTTTTTGCGGCATTTTGCCTTCCTGTTTTTGCTCACCCAGAAACGCTGGTGAAAGTAA
AAGATGCTGAAGATCAGTTGGGTGCACGAGTGGGTTACATCGAACTGGATCTCAACAGCGGTAAGATCCT
TGAGAGTTTTCGCCCCGAAGAACGTTTTCCAATGATGAGCACTTTTAAAGTTCTGCTATGTGGCGCGGTA
TTATCCCGTATTGACGCCGGGCAAGAGCAACTCGGTCGCCGCATACACTATTCTCAGAATGACTTGGTTG
AGTACTCACCAGTCACAGAAAAGCATCTTACGGATGGCATGACAGTAAGAGAATTATGCAGTGCTGCCAT
AACCATGAGTGATAACACTGCGGCCAACTTACTTCTGACAACGATCGGAGGACCGAAGGAGCTAACCGCT
TTTTTGCACAACATGGGGGATCATGTAACTCGCCTTGATCGTTGGGAACCGGAGCTGAATGAAGCCATAC
CAAACGACGAGCGTGACACCACGATGCCTGCAGCAATGGCAACAACGTTGCGCAAACTATTAACTGGCGA
ACTACTTACTCTAGCTTCCCGGCAACAATTAATAGACTGGATGGAGGCGGATAAAGTTGCAGGACCACTT
CTGCGCTCGGCCCTTCCGGCTGGCTGGTTTATTGCTGATAAATCTGGAGCCGGTGAGCGTGGGTCTCGCG
GTATCATTGCAGCACTGGGGCCAGATGGTAAGCCCTCCCGTATCGTAGTTATCTACACGACGGGGAGTCA
GGCAACTATGGATGAACGAAATAGACAGATCGCTGAGATAGGTGCCTCACTGATTAAGCATTGGTAACTG
TCAGACCAAGTTTACTCATATATACTTTAGATTGATTTAAAACTTCATTTTTAATTTAAAAGGATCTAGG
TGAAGATCCTTTTTGATAATCTCATGACCAAAATCCCTTAACGTGAGTTTTCGTTCCACTGAGCGTCAGA
CCCCGTAGAAAAGATCAAAGGATCTTCTTGAGATCCTTTTTTTCTGCGCGTAATCTGCTGCTTGCAAACA
AAAAAACCACCGCTACCAGCGGTGGTTTGTTTGCCGGATCAAGAGCTACCAACTCTTTTTCCGAAGGTAA
CTGGCTTCAGCAGAGCGCAGATACCAAATACTGTCCTTCTAGTGTAGCCGTAGTTAGGCCACCACTTCAA
GAACTCTGTAGCACCGCCTACATACCTCGCTCTGCTAATCCTGTTACCAGTGGCTGCTGCCAGTGGCGAT
AAGTCGTGTCTTACCGGGTTGGACTCAAGACGATAGTTACCGGATAAGGCGCAGCGGTCGGGCTGAACGG
GGGGTTCGTGCACACAGCCCAGCTTGGAGCGAACGACCTACACCGAACTGAGATACCTACAGCGTGAGCT
ATGAGAAAGCGCCACGCTTCCCGAAGGGAGAAAGGCGGACAGGTATCCGGTAAGCGGCAGGGTCGGAACA
GGAGAGCGCACGAGGGAGCTTCCAGGGGGAAACGCCTGGTATCTTTATAGTCCTGTCGGGTTTCGCCACC
TCTGACTTGAGCGTCGATTTTTGTGATGCTCGTCAGGGGGGCGGAGCCTATGGAAAAACGCCAGCAACGC
GGCCTTTTTACGGTTCCTGGCCTTTTGCTGGCCTTTTGCTCACATGTTCTTTCCTGCGTTATCCCCTGAT
TCTGTGGATAACCGTATTACCGCCTTTGAGTGAGCTGATACCGCTCGCCGCAGCCGAACGACCGAGCGCA
GCGAGTCAGTGAGCGAGGAAGCGGAAGAGCGCCTGATGCGGTATTTTCTCCTTACGCATCTGTGCGGTAT
TTCACACCGCAATGGTGCACTCTCAGTACAATCTGCTCTGATGCCGCATAGTTAAGCCAGTATACACTCC
GCTATCGCTACGTGACTGGGTCATGGCTGCGCCCCGACACCCGCCAACACCCGCTGACGCGCCCTGACGG
GCTTGTCTGCTCCCGGCATCCGCTTACAGACAAGCTGTGACCGTCTCCGGGAGCTGCATGTGTCAGAGGT
TTTCACCGTCATCACCGAAACGCGCGAGGCAGCTGCGGTAAAGCTCATCAGCGTGGTCGTGAAGCGATTC
ACAGATGTCTGCCTGTTCATCCGCGTCCAGCTCGTTGAGTTTCTCCAGAAGCGTTAATGTCTGGCTTCTG
ATAAAGCGGGCCATGTTAAGGGCGGTTTTTTCCTGTTTGGTCACTGATGCCTCCGTGTAAGGGGGATTTC
TGTTCATGGGGGTAATGATACCGATGAAACGAGAGAGGATGCTCACGATACGGGTTACTGATGATGAACA
TGCCCGGTTACTGGAACGTTGTGAGGGTAAACAACTGGCGGTATGGATGCGGCGGGACCAGAGAAAAATC
ACTCAGGGTCAATGCCAGCGCTTCGTTAATACAGATGTAGGTGTTCCACAGGGTAGCCAGCAGCATCCTG
CGATGCAGATCCGGAACATAATGGTGCAGGGCGCTGACTTCCGCGTTTCCAGACTTTACGAAACACGGAA
ACCGAAGACCATTCATGTTGTTGCTCAGGTCGCAGACGTTTTGCAGCAGCAGTCGCTTCACGTTCGCTCG
CGTATCGGTGATTCATTCTGCTAACCAGTAAGGCAACCCCGCCAGCCTAGCCGGGTCCTCAACGACAGGA
GCACGATCATGCGCACCCGTGGCCAGGACCCAACGCTGCCCGAGATCTCGATCCCGCGAAATTAATACGA
CTCACTATAGGGAGACCACAACGGTTTCCCTCTAGAAATAATTTTGTTTAACTTTAAGAAGGAGATATAC
ATATGTCGTACTACCATCACCATCACCATCACGATTACGACATCCCAACGACCGAAAACCTGTATTTTCA
GGGCGCCATGGGCGCACCCAACCAACAACAAACTCAGGACAGAAGCGTGGACTTTTTCACCAATAAGATA
GGCTGTAACGTGTCCAGTCCGCTTAAGCATGTGGACATAGTTGGGGAAATCGTGGAGGAGGCGGTTTACA
ATTTCCTCATTGACGCTGGCGATAAGATGTGCGTCGGTAACAAGATTGGGGTCTGGAAAGTGAGTAAATG
TGAGGGGTCCTCAGGCTCAGGTGGTGAGAGGCGTAAATCGCTCTATGCCAAGGTGCCTAAGGGCATAGGC
GTCACAGTATATCTGGCTAATGGTAGGGTCCAAGGGAGGCTTATTGACATAGGCGTCTATGAGGTCCTTG
TGGAGGTGGGGGGTGACATAATCTATATCCACAAGGACCTAGTCTATGCGTTATGTTGGCCCAAGTAAGG
ATCCGAATTCGAGCTCCGTCGACAAGCTTGCGGCCGCACTCGAGCACCACCACCACCACCACTGAGATCC
GGCTGCTAACAAAGCCCGAAAGGAAGCTGAGTTGGCTGCTGCCACCGCTGAGCAATAACTAGCATAACCC
CTTGGGGCCTCTAAACGGGTCTTGAGGGGTTTTTTGCTGAAAGGAGGAACTATATCCGGAT
Features (pLannotate 1.2.2; 14 found; start..end, strand, type, name):
     12..440     +  rep_origin     f1 ori (sequence partly withheld): f1 bacteriophage origin of replication; arrow indicates direction of (+) strand synthesis
    493..597     +  promoter       AmpR promoter: bla
    598..1458    +  CDS            AmpR: β-lactamase; bla; confers resistance to ampicillin, carbenicillin, and related antibiotics
   1629..2217    +  rep_origin     ori: high-copy-number ColE1/pMB1/pBR322/pUC origin of replication
   2403..2542    -  misc_feature   bom: basis of mobility region from pBR322
   2644..2835    -  CDS            rop: Rop protein, which maintains plasmids at low copy number; rop
   2852..3232    +  CDS            YPB1_ECOLX: Protein predicted: Swiss-Prot protein existence level 4. From Escherichia coli.
   3344..3362    +  promoter       T7 promoter: promoter for bacteriophage T7 RNA polymerase
   3394..3416    +  RBS            RBS: efficient ribosome binding site from bacteriophage T7 gene 10 (Olins and Rangwala, 1989)
   3434..3453    +  CDS            8xHis (fragment): 8xHis affinity tag
   3475..3495    +  CDS            TEV site: tobacco etch virus (TEV) protease recognition and cleavage site
   3956..3973    +  CDS            9xHis (fragment): 9xHis affinity tag
   3983..4032    +  CDS            SET1 (fragment): solubility-enhancement tag derived from T7 phage gene 10B
   4040..4087    +  terminator     T7 terminator: transcription terminator for bacteriophage T7 RNA polymerase
