[The description below was written by a language model from this plasmid's Addgene catalogue record and pLannotate feature annotations shown in this document.]
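Description:
pEAHISPSVORF137 is a bacterial expression plasmid of about 4.1 kb for producing the orf137 protein of Pyrobaculum spherical virus, an archaeal virus, in Escherichia coli. It is built on pEAHISTEV, a derivative of the Gateway destination vector pDEST14, and the 411 bp unmutated open reading frame was introduced by Gateway cloning. The plasmid is maintained through a ColE1/pMB1-type origin and selected with ampicillin via the β-lactamase gene and its own promoter. The annotation also finds the pBR322 bom region, a rop gene and an f1 phage origin. Although rop is normally associated with reduced copy number, the catalogue entry lists the plasmid as high copy.

Expression is driven by a T7 promoter followed by the efficient ribosome binding site from T7 gene 10, and transcription ends at a T7 terminator. Expression therefore depends on T7 RNA polymerase, which is why the record specifies DE3 strains for protein production, while a standard cloning strain is used for propagation. The coding region begins with a histidine tag (recorded as 6xHis) and a TEV protease recognition site. The viral protein can thus be captured by immobilised metal affinity chromatography and the tag then cleaved off to leave near-native protein. The orf137 insert is not annotated as a feature, but it fits the unannotated interval downstream of the TEV site. The feature table also reports a short histidine-tag fragment and a fragment of a T7 gene 10B-derived solubility tag just before the terminator. The record does not say whether these are translated, and the catalogue describes only the N-terminal tag. The plasmid comes from a structural proteomics programme, consistent with its use for recombinant protein for structural and biochemical study.
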