Addgene plasmid #97023: pEAHISPSVORF137
Purpose: Expressing Pyrobaculum spherical virus orf137 protein
Depositing lab: Huanting Liu & James Naismith. Depositing organization: University of St. Andrews. Publication: The Scottish Structural Proteomics Facility: targets, methods and outputs. Oke M, Carter LG, Johnson KA, Liu H, McMahon SA, Yan X, Kerou M, Weikart ND, Kadi N, Sheikh MA, Schmelz S, Dorward M, Zawadzki M, Cozens C, Falconer H, Powers H, Overton IM, van Niekerk CA, Peng X, Patel P, Garrett RA, Prangishvili D, Botting CH, Coote PJ, Dryden DT, Barton GJ, Schwarz-Linek U, Challis GL, Taylor GL, White MF, Naismith JH. J Struct Funct Genomics. 2010 Jun;11(2):167-80. doi: 10.1007/s10969-010-9090-y. Epub 2010 Apr 24. PubMed 20419351.
Backbone
  Vector backbone: pEAHISTEV, modified from pDEST14
  Backbone manufacturer: BSRC, University of St Andrews
  Backbone size w/o insert (bp): 3701
  Total vector size (bp): 4116
  Modifications to backbone: none
Growth in bacteria
  Bacterial resistance: Ampicillin, 100 μg/mL
  Growth temperature: 37°C
  Growth strain: DH5alpha
  Growth instructions: Protein expression in DE3 strains
  Copy number: High Copy
Gene/Insert
  Gene/Insert name: PSV orf 137 (alt name: orf137)
  Species: Pyrobaculum spherical virus
  Insert size (bp): 411
  Mutation: none
  Promoter: T7
  Tag / fusion protein: N-ter TEV protease cleavable 6HIs (N terminal on backbone)
  Cloning method: Gateway Cloning
  Sequencing primers: 5′ T7 promoter; 3′ T7 terminator
Resource information
  A portion of this plasmid was derived from a plasmid made by: original
Terms and licenses: Academic/Nonprofit Terms; Industry Terms: Not Available to Industry
How to cite: pEAHISPSVORF137 was a gift from Huanting Liu & James Naismith (Addgene plasmid # 97023 ; http://n2t.net/addgene:97023 ; RRID:Addgene_97023)
